Addgene plasmid #112121: pOmpW
Purpose: Bacterial expression of outer membrane protein W (OmpW), wild type
Depositing lab: Karen Fleming. Depositing organization: Johns Hopkins University and School of Medicine. Publication: Beta-barrel proteins that reside in the Escherichia coli outer membrane in vivo demonstrate varied folding behavior in vitro. Burgess NK, Dao TP, Stanley AM, Fleming KG. J Biol Chem. 2008 Sep 26;283(39):26748-58. doi: 10.1074/jbc.M802754200. Epub 2008 Jul 19. PubMed 18641391.
Backbone
  Vector backbone: pET11A
  Backbone size w/o insert (bp): 5600
  Total vector size (bp): 6216
  Vector type: Bacterial Expression
Growth in bacteria
  Bacterial resistance: Ampicillin, 100 μg/mL
  Growth temperature: 37°C
  Growth strain: DH5alpha
  Growth instructions: expressed protein goes to inclusion bodies
  Copy number: High Copy
Gene/Insert
  Gene/Insert name: OmpW (alt name: Outer Membrane protein W)
  Species: E. coli
  Insert size (bp): 577
  Mutation: N-terminal signal sequence not included and replaced with Methionine.
  Entrez Gene: ompW (a.k.a. b1256, ECK1250, yciD)
  Promoter: T7
  Cloning method: Restriction Enzyme; 5′ cloning site nde1 (not destroyed); 3′ cloning site BamH1 (not destroyed)
  Sequencing primers: 5′ GCTACATATGCATGAAGCAGGCGAATTT or T7; 3′ GGCGGATCCTTAAAAACGATATCCTGCTGAG or T7 terminator
Terms and licenses: Academic/Nonprofit Terms; Industry Terms: Not Available to Industry
How to cite: pOmpW was a gift from Karen Fleming (Addgene plasmid # 112121 ; http://n2t.net/addgene:112121 ; RRID:Addgene_112121)
