[The description below was written by a language model from this plasmid's Addgene catalogue record and pLannotate feature annotations shown in this document.]
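Description:
pOmpW is a bacterial expression plasmid built on the pET11a backbone for producing wild-type outer membrane protein W (OmpW, also known as yciD) from E. coli. It is about 6.2 kb in total. The plasmid replicates from a ColE1/pBR322-type origin and is selected with ampicillin through the bla (β-lactamase) gene and its own promoter. The catalogue lists it as high copy, although the annotated sequence retains the pBR322 rop gene and bom region, elements normally associated with copy-number restraint and mobilisation. Several disrupted fragments of the tetracycline resistance gene and its promoter are also annotated. These are non-functional remnants of the pBR322 ancestry of pET vectors.

The OmpW coding sequence was cloned between the NdeI and BamHI sites, both of which are preserved. The native N-terminal signal sequence has been removed and replaced by a single initiating methionine, so the mature protein is not exported and instead accumulates in cytoplasmic inclusion bodies, as the record notes. Expression is driven by a T7 promoter followed by a lac operator and the strong T7 gene 10 ribosome binding site, and it ends at the T7 terminator. The plasmid-borne lacI gene supplies repressor, so transcription stays off until it is induced with IPTG in a host that provides T7 RNA polymerase. No affinity or epitope tag is recorded. A short T7 gene 10-derived fragment annotated after the insert appears to be vector sequence lying downstream of the cloning site rather than a fusion partner. The associated publication concerns in vitro folding of E. coli outer membrane β-barrel proteins, which fits with use of the plasmid to make unfolded OmpW for refolding and biophysical studies.
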