Features (pLannotate 1.2.2; 19 found; start..end, strand, type, name):
    104..208     +  promoter       AmpR promoter: bla
    209..1069    +  CDS            AmpR: β-lactamase; bla; confers resistance to ampicillin, carbenicillin, and related antibiotics
   1240..1828    +  rep_origin     ori: high-copy-number ColE1/pMB1/pBR322/pUC origin of replication
   2014..2153    -  misc_feature   bom: basis of mobility region from pBR322
   2255..2446    -  CDS            rop: Rop protein, which maintains plasmids at low copy number; rop
   2463..2843    +  CDS            YPB1_ECOLX: Protein predicted: Swiss-Prot protein existence level 4. From Escherichia coli.
   3085..3709    -  CDS            TcR (fragment): tetracycline efflux protein; tet; confers resistance to tetracycline
   3724..3745    -  protein_bind   CAP binding site: CAP binding activates transcription in the presence of cAMP. E. coli catabolite activator protein
   3758..4840    -  CDS            lacI: lac repressor; lacI; The lac repressor binds to the lac operator to inhibit transcription in E. coli. This inhibition can be relieved by adding lactose or isopropyl-β-D-thiogalactopyranoside (IPTG).
   4841..4918    -  promoter       lacI promoter: lacI
   4926..5205    -  CDS            TcR (fragment): tetracycline efflux protein; tet; confers resistance to tetracycline
   5227..5245    +  promoter       T7 promoter: promoter for bacteriophage T7 RNA polymerase
   5246..5270    +  protein_bind   lac operator: The lac repressor binds to the lac operator to inhibit transcription in E. coli. This inhibition can be relieved by adding lactose or isopropyl-β-D-thiogalactopyranoside (IPTG). lac repressor encoded by lacI
   5285..5307    +  RBS            RBS: efficient ribosome binding site from bacteriophage T7 gene 10 (Olins and Rangwala, 1989)
   5318..5890    +  CDS            ompW (fragment): OMPW_ECOLI - Also known as yciD. Experimental evidence at protein level: Swiss-Prot protein existence level 1. Acts as a receptor for colicin S4. From Escherichia coli (strain K12).
   5901..5950    +  CDS            SET1 (fragment): solubility-enhancement tag derived from T7 phage gene 10B
   5958..6005    +  terminator     T7 terminator: transcription terminator for bacteriophage T7 RNA polymerase
   6028..6132    -  CDS            TcR (fragment): tetracycline efflux protein; tet; confers resistance to tetracycline
   6189..6212    -  promoter       tet promoter (fragment): E. coli promoter for tetracycline efflux protein gene
>Addgene plasmid #112121 | pOmpW | addgene full sequence | sequence record 262704 | Addgene NGS Result
TTCTTGAAGACGAAAGGGCCTCGTGATACGCCTATTTTTATAGGTTAATGTCATGATAATAATGGTTTCT
TAGACGTCAGGTGGCACTTTTCGGGGAAATGTGCGCGGAACCCCTATTTGTTTATTTTTCTAAATACATT
CAAATATGTATCCGCTCATGAGACAATAACCCTGATAAATGCTTCAATAATATTGAAAAAGGAAGAGTAT
GAGTATTCAACATTTCCGTGTCGCCCTTATTCCCTTTTTTGCGGCATTTTGCCTTCCTGTTTTTGCTCAC
CCAGAAACGCTGGTGAAAGTAAAAGATGCTGAAGATCAGTTGGGTGCACGAGTGGGTTACATCGAACTGG
ATCTCAACAGCGGTAAGATCCTTGAGAGTTTTCGCCCCGAAGAACGTTTTCCAATGATGAGCACTTTTAA
AGTTCTGCTATGTGGCGCGGTATTATCCCGTGTTGACGCCGGGCAAGAGCAACTCGGTCGCCGCATGCAC
TATTCTCAGAATGACTTGGTTGAGTACTCACCAGTCACAGAAAAGCATCTTACGGATGGCATGACAGTAA
GAGAATTATGCAGTGCTGCCATAACCATGAGTGATAACACTGCGGCCAACTTACTTCTGACAACGATCGG
AGGACCGAAGGAGCTAACCGCTTTTTTGCACAACATGGGGGATCATGTAACTCGCCTTGATCGTTGGGAA
CCGGAGCTGAATGAAGCCATACCAAACGACGAGCGTGACACCACGATGCCTGCAGCAATGGCAACAACGT
TGCGCAAACTATTAACTGGCGAACTACTTACTCTAGCTTCCCGACAACAATTAATAGACTGGATGGAGGC
GGATAAAGTTGCAGGACCACTTCTGCGCTCGGCCCTTCCGGCTGGCTGGTTTATTGCTGATAAATCTGGA
GCCGGTGAGCGTGGGTCTCGCGGTATCATTGCAGCACTGGGGCCAGATGGTAAGCCCTCCCGTATCGTAG
TTATCTACACGACGGGGAGTCAGGCAACTATGGATGAACGAAATAGACAGATCGCTGAGATAGGTGCCTC
ACTGATTAAGCATTGGTAACTGTCAGACCAAGTTTACTCATATATACTTTAGATTGATTTAAAACTTCAT
TTTTAATTTAAAAGGATCTAGGTGAAGATCCTTTTTGATAATCTCATGACCAAAATCCCTTAACGTGAGT
TTTCGTTCCACTGAGCGTCAGACCCCGTAGAAAAGATCAAAGGATCTTCTTGAGATCCTTTTTTTCTGCG
CGTAATCTGCTGCTTGCAAACAAAAAAACCACCGCTACCAGCGGTGGTTTGTTTGCCGGATCAAGAGCTA
CCAACTCTTTTTCCGAAGGTAACTGGCTTCAGCAGAGCGCAGATACCAAATACTGTCCTTCTAGTGTAGC
CGTAGTTAGGCCACCACTTCAAGAACTCTGTAGCACCGCCTACATACCTCGCTCTGCTAATCCTGTTACC
AGTGGCTGCTGCCAGTGGCGATAAGTCGTGTCTTACCGGGTTGGACTCAAGACGATAGTTACCGGATAAG
GCGCAGCGGTCGGGCTGAACGGGGGGTTCGTGCACACAGCCCAGCTTGGAGCGAACGACCTACACCGAAC
TGAGATACCTACAGCGTGAGCTATGAGAAAGCGCCACGCTTCCCGAAGGGAGAAAGGCGGACAGGTATCC
GGTAAGCGGCAGGGTCGGAACAGGAGAGCGCACGAGGGAGCTTCCAGGGGGAAACGCCTGGTATCTTTAT
AGTCCTGTCGGGTTTCGCCACCTCTGACTTGAGCGTCGATTTTTGTGATGCTCGTCAGGGGGGCGGAGCC
TATGGAAAAACGCCAGCAACGCGGCCTTTTTACGGTTCCTGGCCTTTTGCTGGCCTTTTGCTCACATGTT
CTTTCCTGCGTTATCCCCTGATTCTGTGGATAACCGTATTACCGCCTTTGAGTGAGCTGATACCGCTCGC
CGCAGCCGAACGACCGAGCGCAGCGAGTCAGTGAGCGAGGAAGCGGAAGAGCGCCTGATGCGGTATTTTC
TCCTTACGCATCTGTGCGGTATTTCACACCGCAATGGTGCACTCTCAGTACAATCTGCTCTGATGCCGCA
TAGTTAAGCCAGTATACACTCCGCTATCGCTACGTGACTGGGTCATGGCTGCGCCCCGACACCCGCCAAC
ACCCGCTGACGCGCCCTGACGGGCTTGTCTGCTCCCGGCATCCGCTTACAGACAAGCTGTGACCGTCTCC
GGGAGCTGCATGTGTCAGAGGTTTTCACCGTCATCACCGAAACGCGCGAGGCAGCTGCGGTAAAGCTCAT
CAGCGTGGTCGTGAAGCGATTCACAGATGTCTGCCTGTTCATCCGCGTCCAGCTCGTTGAGTTTCTCCAG
AAGCGTTAATGTCTGGCTTCTGATAAAGCGGGCCATGTTAAGGGCGGTTTTTTCCTGTTTGGTCACTGAT
GCCTCCGTGTAAGGGGGATTTCTGTTCATGGGGGTAATGATACCGATGAAACGAGAGAGGATGCTCACGA
TACGGGTTACTGATGATGAACATGCCCGGTTACTGGAACGTTGTGAGGGTAAACAACTGGCGGTATGGAT
GCGGCGGGACCAGAGAAAAATCACTCAGGGTCAATGCCAGCGCTTCGTTAATACAGATGTAGGTGTTCCA
CAGGGTAGCCAGCAGCATCCTGCGATGCAGATCCGGAACATAATGGTGCAGGGCGCTGACTTCCGCGTTT
CCAGACTTTACGAAACACGGAAACCGAAGACCATTCATGTTGTTGCTCAGGTCGCAGACGTTTTGCAGCA
GCAGTCGCTTCACGTTCGCTCGCGTATCGGTGATTCATTCTGCTAACCAGTAAGGCAACCCCGCCAGCCT
AGCCGGGTCCTCAACGACAGGAGCACGATCATGCGCACCCGTGGCCAGGACCCAACGCTGCCCGAGATGC
GCCGCGTGCGGCTGCTGGAGATGGCGGACGCGATGGATATGTTCTGCCAAGGGTTGGTTTGCGCATTCAC
AGTTCTCCGCAAGAATTGATTGGCTCCAATTCTTGGAGTGGTGAATCCGTTAGCGAGGTGCCGCCGGCTT
CCATTCAGGTCGAGGTGGCCCGGCTCCATGCACCGCGACGCAACGCGGGGAGGCAGACAAGGTATAGGGC
GGCGCCTACAATCCATGCCAACCCGTTCCATGTGCTCGCCGAGGCGGCATAAATCGCCGTGACGATCAGC
GGTCCAATGATCGAAGTTAGGCTGGTAAGAGCCGCGAGCGATCCTTGAAGCTGTCCCTGATGGTCGTCAT
CTACCTGCCTGGACAGCATGGCCTGCAACGCGGGCATCCCGATGCCGCCGGAAGCGAGAAGAATCATAAT
GGGGAAGGCCATCCAGCCTCGCGTCGCGAACGCCAGCAAGACGTAGCCCAGCGCGTCGGCCGCCATGCCG
GCGATAATGGCCTGCTTCTCGCCGAAACGTTTGGTGGCGGGACCAGTGACGAAGGCTTGAGCGAGGGCGT
GCAAGATTCCGAATACCGCAAGCGACAGGCCGATCATCGTCGCGCTCCAGCGAAAGCGGTCCTCGCCGAA
AATGACCCAGAGCGCTGCCGGCACCTGTCCTACGAGTTGCATGATAAAGAAGACAGTCATAAGTGCGGCG
ACGATAGTCATGCCCCGCGCCCACCGGAAGGAGCTGACTGGGTTGAAGGCTCTCAAGGGCATCGGTCGAG
ATCCCGGTGCCTAATGAGTGAGCTAACTTACATTAATTGCGTTGCGCTCACTGCCCGCTTTCCAGTCGGG
AAACCTGTCGTGCCAGCTGCATTAATGAATCGGCCAACGCGCGGGGAGAGGCGGTTTGCGTATTGGGCGC
CAGGGTGGTTTTTCTTTTCACCAGTGAGACGGGCAACAGCTGATTGCCCTTCACCGCCTGGCCCTGAGAG
AGTTGCAGCAAGCGGTCCACGCTGGTTTGCCCCAGCAGGCGAAAATCCTGTTTGATGGTGGTTAACGGCG
GGATATAACATGAGCTGTCTTCGGTATCGTCGTATCCCACTACCGAGATATCCGCACCAACGCGCAGCCC
GGACTCGGTAATGGCGCGCATTGCGCCCAGCGCCATCTGATCGTTGGCAACCAGCATCGCAGTGGGAACG
ATGCCCTCATTCAGCATTTGCATGGTTTGTTGAAAACCGGACATGGCACTCCAGTCGCCTTCCCGTTCCG
CTATCGGCTGAATTTGATTGCGAGTGAGATATTTATGCCAGCCAGCCAGACGCAGACGCACCGAGACAGA
ACTTAATGGGCCCGCTAACAGCGCGATTTGCTGGTGACCCAATGCGACCAGATGCTCCACGCCCAGTCGC
GTACCGTCTTCATGGGAGAAAATAATACTGTTGATGGGTGTCTGGTCAGAGACATCAAGAAATAACGCCG
GAACATTAGTGCAGGCAGCTTCCACAGCAATGGCATCCTGGTCATCCAGCGGATAGTTAATGATCAGCCC
ACTGACGCGTTGCGCGAGAAGATTGTGCACCGCCGCTTTACAGGCTTCGACGCCGCTTCGTTCTACCATC
GACACCACCACGCTGGCACCCAGTTGATCGGCGCGAGATTTAATCGCCGCGACAATTTGCGACGGCGCGT
GCAGGGCCAGACTGGAGGTGGCAACGCCAATCAGCAACGACTGTTTGCCCGCCAGTTGTTGTGCCACGCG
GTTGGGAATGTAATTCAGCTCCGCCATCGCCGCTTCCACTTTTTCCCGCGTTTTCGCAGAAACGTGGCTG
GCCTGGTTCACCACGCGGGAAACGGTCTGATAAGAGACACCGGCATACTCTGCGACATCGTATAACGTTA
CTGGTTTCACATTCACCACCCTGAATTGACTCTCTTCCGGGCGCTATCATGCCATACCGCGAAAGGTTTT
GCGCCATTCGATGGTGTCCGGGATCTCGACGCTCTCCCTTATGCGACTCCTGCATTAGGAAGCAGCCCAG
TAGTAGGTTGAGGCCGTTGAGCACCGCCGCCGCAAGGAATGGTGCATGCAAGGAGATGGCGCCCAACAGT
CCCCCGGCCACGGGGCCTGCCACCATACCCACGCCGAAACAAGCGCTCATGAGCCCGAAGTGGCGAGCCC
GATCTTCCCCATCGGTGATGTCGGCGATATAGGCGCCAGCAACCGCACCTGTGGCGCCGGTGATGCCGGC
CACGATGCGTCCGGCGTAGAGGATCGAGATCTCGATCCCGCGAAATTAATACGACTCACTATAGGGGAAT
TGTGAGCGGATAACAATTCCCCTCTAGAAATAATTTTGTTTAACTTTAAGAAGGAGATATACATATGCAT
GAAGCAGGCGAATTTTTTATGCGTGCAGGTTCTGCAACCGTACGTCCAACAGAAGGTGCTGGTGGTACGT
TAGGAAGTCTGGGTGGATTCAGCGTGACCAATAACACGCAACTGGGCCTTACGTTTACTTATATGGCGAC
CGACAACATTGGTGTGGAATTACTGGCAGCGACGCCGTTCCGCCATAAAATCGGCACCCGGGCGACCGGC
GATATTGCAACCGTTCATCATCTGCCACCAACACTGATGGCGCAGTGGTATTTTGGTGATGCCAGCAGCA
AATTCCGTCCTTACGTTGGGGCAGGTATTAACTACACCACCTTCTTTGATAATGGATTTAACGATCATGG
CAAAGAGGCAGGGCTTTCCGATCTCAGTCTGAAAGATTCCTGGGGAGCTGCCGGGCAGGTGGGGGTTGAT
TATCTGATTAACCGTGACTGGTTGGTTAACATGTCAGTGTGGTACATGGATATCGATACCACCGCCAATT
ATAAGCTGGGCGGTGCACAGCAACACGATAGCGTACGCCTCGATCCGTGGGTGTTTATGTTCTCAGCAGG
ATATCGTTTTTAAGGATCCGGCTGCTAACAAAGCCCGAAAGGAAGCTGAGTTGGCTGCTGCCACCGCTGA
GCAATAACTAGCATAACCCCTTGGGGCCTCTAAACGGGTCTTTAGGGGTTTTTTGCTGAAAGGAGGAACT
ATATCCGGATATCCCGCAAGAGGCCCGGCAGTACCGGCATAACCAAGCCTATGCCTACAGCATCCAGGGT
GACGGTGCCGAGGATGACGATGAGCGCATTGTTAGATTTCATACACGGTGCCTGACTGCGTTAGCAATTT
AACTGTGATAAACTACCGCATTAAAGCTAGCTTATCGATGATAAGCTGTCAAACATGAGAA
